>Addgene plasmid #146522 | pAc5.1B-lambdaN-HA-DmGW182-delCterm-V5His6_H | depositor full sequence | sequence record 288968 | Full Sequence
CTTCAAGGAATTAATTCTATATTCTAAAAACACAAATGATACTTCTAAAAAAAATCATGAATGGCATCAA
CTCTGAATCAAATCTTTGCAGATGCACCTACTTCTCATTTCCACTGTCACATCATTTTTCCAGATCTCGC
TGCCTGTTATGTGGCCCACAAACCAAGACACGTTTTATGGCCATTAAAGCTGGCTGATCGTCGCCAAACA
CCAAATACATATCAATATGTACATTCGAGAAAGAAGCGATCAAAGAAGCGTCTTCGGGCGAGTAGGAGAA
TGCGGAGGAGAAGGAGAACGAGCTGATCTAGTATCTCTCCACAATCCAATGCCAACTGACCAACTGGCCA
TATTCGGAGCAATTTGAAGCCAATTTCCATCGCCTGGCGATCGCTCCATTCTTGGCTATATGTTTTTCAC
CGTTCCCGGGGCCATTTTCAAAGACTCGTCGGTAAGATAAGATTGTGTCACTCGCTGTCTCTCTTCATTT
GTCGAAGAATGCTGAGGAATTTCGCGATGACGTCGGCGAGTATTTTGAAGAATGAGAATAATTTGTATTT
ATACGAAAATCAGTTAGTGGAATTTTCTACAAAAACATGTTATCTATAGATAATTTTGTTGCAAAATATG
TTGACTATGACAAAGATTGTATGTATATACCTTTAATGTATTCTCATTTTCTTATGTATTTATAATGGCA
ATGATGATACTGATGATATTTTAAGATGATGCCAGACCACAGGCTGATTTCTGCGTCTTTTGCCGAACGC
AGTGCATGTGCGGTTGTTGTTTTTTGGAATAGTTTCAATTTTCGGACTGTCCGCTTTGATTTCAGTTTCT
TGGCTTATTCAAAAAGCAAAGTAAAGCCAAAAAAGCGAGATGGCAATACCAAATGCGGCAAAACGGTAGT
GGAAGGAAAGGGGTGCGGGGCAGCGGAAGGAAGGGTGGGGCGGGGCGTGGCGGGGTCTGTGGCTGGGCGC
GACGTCACCGACGTTGGAGCCACTCCTTTGACCATGTGTGCGTGTGTGTATTATTCGTGTCTCGCCACTC
GCCGGTTGTTTTTTTCTTTTTATCTCGCTCTCTCTAGCGCCATCTCGTACGCATGCTCAACGCACCGCAT
GTTGCCGTGTCCTTTATGCGTCATTTTGGCTCGAAATAGGCAATTATTTAAACAAAGATTAGTCAACGAA
AACGCTAAAATAAATAAGTCTACAATATGGTTACTTATTGCCATGTGTGTGCAGCCAACGATAGCAACAA
AAGCAACAACACAGTGGCTTTCCCTCTTTCACTTTTTGTTTGCAAGCGCGTGCGAGCAAGACGGCACGAC
CGGCAAACGCAATTACGCTGACAAAGAGCAGACGAAGTTTTGGCCGAAAAACATCAAGGCGCCTGATACG
AATGCATTTGCAATAACAATTGCGATATTTAATATTGTTTATGAAGCTGTTTGACTTCAAAACACACAAA
AAAAAAAATAAAACAAATTATTTGAAAGAGAATTAGGAATCGGACAGCTTATCGTTACGGGCTAACAGCA
CACCGAGACGAAATAGCTTACCTGACGTCACAGCCTCTGGAAGAACTGCCGCCAAGCAGAGAGAGAGAGA
AAAAGAGGGAGAGCAGCTTAGACCGCATGTGCTTGTGTGTGAGGCGTCTCTCTCTTCGTCTCCTGTTTGC
GCAAACGCATAGACTGCACTGAGAAAATCGATTACCTATTTTTTATGAATGAATATTTGCACTATTACTA
TTCAAAACTATTAAGATAGCAATCACATTCAATAGCCAAATACTATACCACCTGAGCGATGCAACGAAAT
GATCAATTTGAGCAAAAATGCTGCATATTTAGGACGGCATCATTATAGAAATGCTTCTTGCTGTGTACTT
TTCTCTCGTCTGGCAGCTGTTTCGCCGTTATTGTTAAAACCGGCTTAAGTTAGGTGTGTTTTCTACGACT
AGTGATGCCCCTACTAGAAGATGTGTGTTGCACAAATGTCCCTGAATAACCAATTTGAAGTGCAGATAGC
AGTAAACGTAAGCTAATATGAATATTATTTAACTGTAATGTTTTAATATCGCTGGACATTACTAATAAAC
CCACTATAAACACATGTACATATGTATGTTTTGGCATACAATGAGTAGTTGGGGAAAAAATGTGTAAAAG
CACCGTGACCATCACAGCATAAAGATAACCAGCTGAAGTATCGAATATGAGTAACCCCCAAATTGAATCA
CATGCCGCAACTGATAGGACCCATGGAAGTACACTCTTCATGGCGATATACAAGACACACACAAGCACGA
ACACCCAGTTGCGGAGGAAATTCTCCGTAAATGAAAACCCAATCGGCGAACAATTCATACCCATATATGG
TAAAAGTTTTGAACGCGACTTGAGAGCGGAGAGCATTGCGGCTGATAAGGTTTTAGCGCTAAGCGGGCTT
TATAAAACGGGCTGCGGGACCAGTTTTCATATCACTACCGTTTGAGTTCTTGTGCTGTGTGGATACTCCT
CCCGACACAAAGCCGCTCCATCAGCCAGCAGTCGTCTAATCCAGAGACCCCGGATCGGGGTACCAACATG
GACGCACAAACACGACGACGTGAGCGTCGCGCTGAGAAACAAGCTCAATGGAAAGCTGCAAACGGTGGAT
CTCCTCCACATATGGCTTACCCATACGATGTTCCAGATTACGCTCCTCCAAGCTTGAATTCTGCAGATAT
CCAGCACAGTGGCGGCCGCATGCGTGAAGCCCTTTTTTCCCAAGATGGCTGGGGCTGTCAGCATGTTAAC
CAGGATACTAATTGGGAAGTTCCCAGTTCGCCAGAACCAGCCAATAAGGATGCACCCGGTCCACCAATGT
GGAAGCCAAGCATTAACAATGGTACTGATCTTTGGGAGTCCAATTTGAGAAACGGAGGTCAGCCGGCCGC
ACAGCAAGTTCCAAAGCCGTCGTGGGGTCATACACCATCCTCTAACTTAGGTGGAACATGGGGTGAGGAC
GACGATGGCGCCGATAGTAGTAGTGTGTGGACTGGAGGAGCTGTTAGCAACGCGGGATCCGGAGCTGCAG
TGGGAGTAAACCAAGCCGGAGTTAATGTCGGTCCAGGCGGTGTTGTTTCGTCTGGCGGACCTCAGTGGGG
ACAAGGTGTCGTTGGCGTCGGACTTGGATCAACTGGAGGTAACGGGTCAAGCAATATAACTGGATCGTCT
GGAGTCGCAACAGGTAGTAGCGGAAACTCCAGCAACGCTGGTAACGGTTGGGGAGACCCTCGTGAAATAC
GCCCTTTGGGAGTTGGTGGCTCCATGGATATTCGAAATGTTGAACATCGCGGCGGTAACGGTTCTGGAGC
AACTTCGAGCGATCCACGAGACATTCGCATGATCGATCCGCGTGACCCTATTCGAGGAGATCCCCGTGGA
ATATCTGGTCGTCTTAATGGGACCTCTGAAATGTGGGGTCATCATCCACAAATGTCCCATAACCAGTTGC
AAGGTATCAACAAAATGGTTGGTCAAAGTGTAGCAACTGCCAGCACCAGTGTCGGAACATCTGGCTCGGG
CATCGGTCCTGGAGGTCCCGGTCCTAGTACAGTATCAGGCAATATCCCAACACAGTGGGGGCCTGCTCAA
CCGGTAAGCGTTGGTGTAAGTGGTCCCAAAGACATGTCAAAACAGATAAGTGGATGGGAGGAACCATCAC
CACCGCCTCAGCGTCGCAGTATTCCTAACTACGATGATGGTACATCGTTGTGGGGTCAGCAAACTCGTGT
TCCCGCTGCAAGCGGTCACTGGAAAGACATGACTGATTCGATAGGTCGTAGTAGTCATCTCATGCGTGGC
CAAAGCCAAACGGGAGGTATAGGAATAGCCGGCGTTGGAAATAGCAATGTTCCAGTGGGAGCCAATCCAA
GTAATCCTATAAGCAGTGTAGTTGGACCTCAAGCCCGGATTCCATCTGTGGGCGGCGTACAACACAAACC
AGACGGCGGCGCTATGTGGGTGCATTCCGGCAATGTAGGTGGCAGAAATAATGTTGCTGCTGTTACTACT
TGGGGAGATGACACTCATAGCGTTAATGTCGGCGCTCCCAGCAGTGGCAGTGTATCCAGCAACAATTGGG
TTGATGACAAGTCCAACTCAACCTTGGCACAAAACTCTTGGAGCGACCCGGCCCCTGTTGGAGTTAGTTG
GGGCAATAAGCAAAGCAAACCGCCAAGCAATAGTGCTTCATCAGGTTGGAGCACTGCTGCGGGCGTGGTG
GATGGGGTTGATCTAGGATCTGAGTGGAACACGCACGGGGGGATTATTGGAAAATCTCAGCAACAACAAA
AACTAGCGGGACTTAACGTGGGAATGGTGAACGTAATTAACGCGGAGATCATTAAGCAAAGCAAGCAATA
CAGGATCCTTGTCGAGAACGGCTTTAAAAAGGAAGATGTAGAGCGGGCATTAGTGATTGCTAATATGAAC
ATCGAAGAGGCAGCCGATATGCTCCGTGCCAACTCATCCCTATCAATGGATGGTTGGCGTCGACATGATG
AGTCCCTTGGATCTTATGCCGACCACAATAGTTCAACAAGCAGCGGTGGATTTGCTGGTCGTTACCCGGT
CAACAGTGGACAACCTTCAATGTCCTTTCCTCATAATAACCTTATGAATAACATGGGAGGTACCGCTGTT
ACTGGAGGTAACAACAATACAAACATGACAGCTTTACAGGTGCAAAAGTATTTAAATCAAGGGCAACATG
GTGTCGCTGTTGGACCGCAAGCCGTTGGTAATTCTTCAGCAGTATCTGTCGGATTTGGTCAGAACACGTC
TAACGCAGCAGTGGCAGGAGCAGCCTCTGTAAATATAGCAGCAAATACAAACAACCAACCGTCTGGTCAG
CAAATTCGCATGCTAGGCCAGCAAATTCAGTTGGCCATTCATAGTGGTTTCATATCTAGTCAGATATTGA
CTCAACCGCTAACTCAAACAACCCTTAACCTTTTAAACCAACTTCTTAGCAATATTAAGCATCTCCAGGC
TGCGCAGCAATCCCTTACCCGCGGGGGAAATGTCAATCCAATGGCAGTGAATGTGGCTATATCTAAATAC
AAGCAGCAAATCCAGAATTTACAGAACCAGATAAATGCACAACAGGCTGTGTATGTAAAACAGCAAAATA
TGCAACCAACTTCACAACAACAACAGCCCCAACAACAGCAACTTCCTTCTGTTCATCTAAGTAACTCAGG
CAACGACTATTTAAGAGGTCACGATGCAATAAATAATTTGCAAAGCAACTTTTCTGAGCTCAATATTAAT
AAGCCAAGTGGATATCAAGGAGCGTCCAATCAACAATCCCGATTAAATCAGTGGAAGCTTCCAGTATTAG
ATAAGGAGATCAACTCTGACAGTACGGAATTTTCTCGTGCCCCAGGTGCAACGAAACAAAATTTGACGGC
CAACACAAGCAACATAAACTCTTTGGGTCTTCAAAACGATAGTACATGGTCAACTGGACGCAGTATTGGT
GACGGTTGGCCTGATCCCTCATCTGATAACGAGAATAAAGACTGGTCTGTTGCTCAGCCAACTTCAGCAG
CAACTGCTTACACTGATCTGGTCCAAGAGTTTGAGCCAGGCAAGCCATGGAAGGGTTCACAGATCAAAAG
CATAGAAGATGATCCCAGCATTACACCAGGAAGCGTTGCTAGATCTCCATTGTCTATTAATTCGACGCCA
AAAGATGCTGACATATTTGCCAATACCGGTAAAAATTCACCGACTGATTTACCGCCACTAAGTTTATCGT
CGTCTACATGGAGTTTTAATCCAAACCAAAATTATCCGAGTCACAGTTGGTCTGACAATAGTCAACAATG
TACCGCCACTTCGGAGCTTTGGACAAGCCCGCTAAATAAATCATCGTCTCGAGGTCCCCCGCCAGGATTG
ACTGCCAATTCAAATAAATCTGCAAATAGTAATGCGTCAACGCCAACAACTATTACCGGAGGTGCGAATG
GATGGTTACAGCCTCGAAGTGGCGGTGTTCAAACCACAAACACTAATTGGACAGGTGGTAACACCACTTG
GGGCTCCAGTTGGTTGCTTTTGAAAAATCTAACAGCACAGATTGATGGTCCTACTTTGCGTACACTGTGT
ATGCAGCATGGGCCCCTTGTCAGCTTTCACCCGTATTTGAACCAAGGAATTGCCTTATGTAAATATACTA
CTCGTGAGGAGGCGAACAAGGCGCAAATGGCGTTAAACAACTGTGTCCTCGCCAACACCACAATATTTGC
TGAATCTCCCAGCGAGAACGAGGTGCAAAGCATTATGCAGCACTTACTAGAGGGCCCGCGGTTCGAAGGT
AAGCCTATCCCTAACCCTCTCCTCGGTCTCGATTCTACGCGTACCGGTCATCATCACCATCACCATTGAG
TTTAAACCCGCTGATCAGCCTCGACTGTGCCTTCTAAGGCCTGAGCTCGCTGATCAGCCTCGATCGAGGA
TCCAGACATGATAAGATACATTGATGAGTTTGGACAAACCACAACTAGAATGCAGTGAAAAAAATGCTTT
ATTTGTGAAATTTGTGATGCTATTGCTTTATTTGTAACCATTATAAGCTGCAATAAACAAGTTAACAACA
ACAATTGCATTCATTTTATGTTTCAGGTTCAGGGGGAGGTGTGGGAGGTTTTTTAAAGCAAGTAAAACCT
CTACAAATGTGGTATGGCTGATTATGATCAGTCGACCGATGCCCTTGAGAGCCTTCAACCCAGTCAGCTC
CTTCCGGTGGGCGCGGGGCATGACTATCGTCGCCGCACTTATGACTGTCTTCTTTATCATGCAACTCGTA
GGACAGGTGCCGGCAGCGCTCTGGGTCATTTTCGGCGAGGACCGCTTTCGCTGGAGCGCGACGATGATCG
GCCTGTCGCTTGCGGTATTCGGAATCTTGCACGCCCTCGCTCAAGCCTTCGTCACTGGTCCCGCCACCAA
ACGTTTCGGCGAGAAGCAGGCCATTATCGCCGGCATGGCGGCCGACGCGCTGGGCTACGTCTTGCTGGCG
TTCGCGACGCGAGGCTGGATGGCCTTCCCCATTATGATTCTTCTCGCTTCCGGCGGCATCGGGATGCCCG
CGTTGCAGGCCATGCTGTCCAGGCAGGTAGATGACGACCATCAGGGACAGCTTCAAGGATCGCTCGCGGC
TCTTACCAGCCAGCAAAAGGCCAGGAACCGTAAAAAGGCCGCGTTGCTGGCGTTTTTCCATAGGCTCCGC
CCCCCTGACGAGCATCACAAAAATCGACGCTCAAGTCAGAGGTGGCGAAACCCGACAGGACTATAAAGAT
ACCAGGCGTTTCCCCCTGGAAGCTCCCTCGTGCGCTCTCCTGTTCCGACCCTGCCGCTTACCGGATACCT
GTCCGCCTTTCTCCCTTCGGGAAGCGTGGCGCTTTCTCAATGCTCACGCTGTAGGTATCTCAGTTCGGTG
TAGGTCGTTCGCTCCAAGCTGGGCTGTGTGCACGAACCCCCCGTTCAGCCCGACCGCTGCGCCTTATCCG
GTAACTATCGTCTTGAGTCCAACCCGGTAAGACACGACTTATCGCCACTGGCAGCAGCCACTGGTAACAG
GATTAGCAGAGCGAGGTATGTAGGCGGTGCTACAGAGTTCTTGAAGTGGTGGCCTAACTACGGCTACACT
AGAAGGACAGTATTTGGTATCTGCGCTCTGCTGAAGCCAGTTACCTTCGGAAAAAGAGTTGGTAGCTCTT
GATCCGGCAAACAAACCACCGCTGGTAGCGGTGGTTTTTTTGTTTGCAAGCAGCAGATTACGCGCAGAAA
AAAAGGATCTCAAGAAGATCCTTTGATCTTTTCTACGGGGTCTGACGCTCAGTGGAACGAAAACTCACGT
TAAGGGATTTTGGTCATGAGATTATCAAAAAGGATCTTCACCTAGATCCTTTTAAATTAAAAATGAAGTT
TTAAATCAATCTAAAGTATATATGAGTAAACTTGGTCTGACAGTTACCAATGCTTAATCAGTGAGGCACC
TATCTCAGCGATCTGTCTATTTCGTTCATCCATAGTTGCCTGACTCCCCGTCGTGTAGATAACTACGATA
CGGGAGGGCTTACCATCTGGCCCCAGTGCTGCAATGATACCGCGAGACCCACGCTCACCGGCTCCAGATT
TATCAGCAATAAACCAGCCAGCCGGAAGGGCCGAGCGCAGAAGTGGTCCTGCAACTTTATCCGCCTCCAT
CCAGTCTATTAATTGTTGCCGGGAAGCTAGAGTAAGTAGTTCGCCAGTTAATAGTTTGCGCAACGTTGTT
GCCATTGCTGCAGGCATCGTGGTGTCACGCTCGTCGTTTGGTATGGCTTCATTCAGCTCCGGTTCCCAAC
GATCAAGGCGAGTTACATGATCCCCCATGTTGTGCAAAAAAGCGGTTAGCTCCTTCGGTCCTCCGATCGT
TGTCAGAAGTAAGTTGGCCGCAGTGTTATCACTCATGGTTATGGCAGCACTGCATAATTCTCTTACTGTC
ATGCCATCCGTAAGATGCTTTTCTGTGACTGGTGAGTACTCAACCAAGTCATTCTGAGAATAGTGTATGC
GGCGACCGAGTTGCTCTTGCCCGGCGTCAACACGGGATAATACCGCGCCACATAGCAGAACTTTAAAAGT
GCTCATCATTGGAAAACGTTCTTCGGGGCGAAAACTCTCAAGGATCTTACCGCTGTTGAGATCCAGTTCG
ATGTAACCCACTCGTGCACCCAACTGATCTTCAGCATCTTTTACTTTCACCAGCGTTTCTGGGTGAGCAA
AAACAGGAAGGCAAAATGCCGCAAAAAAGGGAATAAGGGCGACACGGAAATGTTGAATACTCATACTCTT
CCTTTTTCAATATTATTGAAGCATTTATCAGGGTTATTGTCTCATGAGCGGATACATATTTGAATGTATT
TAGAAAAATAAACAAATAGGGGTTCCGCGCACATTTCCCCGAAAAGTGCCACCTGACGTCTAAGAAACCA
TTATTATCATGACATTAACCTATAAAAATAGGCGTATCACGAGGCCCTTTCGT
Features (pLannotate 1.2.2; 11 found; start..end, strand, type, name):
     56..2568    +  promoter       Ac5 promoter: Drosophila melanogaster actin 5C promoter
   2588..2653    +  CDS            N (fragment): REGN_LAMBD - Experimental evidence at protein level: Swiss-Prot protein existence level 1. Plays a role as a transcriptional antitermination factor that allows the virus to initiate its lytic phase. Activates expression of the delayed viral early genes by modifying host RNA polymerase (RNAP) into a form that is resistant to termination signals. This antitermination function requires the host NusA protein which serves to stabilize the interaction between antitermination protein N and host RNA polymerase. From Escherichia phage lambda (Bacteriophage lambda).
   2678..2704    +  CDS            3xHA (fragment): three tandem HA epitope tags
   2750..6358    +  CDS            gw (fragment): GAWKY_DROME - Also known as GW182 From Drosophila melanogaster (Fruit fly).
   6368..6409    +  CDS            V5 tag: epitope tag from simian virus 5
   6509..6643    -  polyA_signal   SV40 poly(A) signal: SV40 polyadenylation signal
   6666..6750    -  CDS            large T antigen (fragment): large T antigen from SV40 (simian virus 40)
   6751..7221    +  CDS            TcR (fragment): tetracycline efflux protein; tet; confers resistance to tetracycline
   7265..7853    -  rep_origin     ori: high-copy-number ColE1/pMB1/pBR322/pUC origin of replication
   8024..8884    -  CDS            AmpR: β-lactamase; bla; confers resistance to ampicillin, carbenicillin, and related antibiotics
   8885..8989    -  promoter       AmpR promoter: bla
