[The description below was written by a language model from this plasmid's Addgene catalogue record and pLannotate feature annotations shown in this document.]
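Description:
pAc5.1B-lambdaN-HA-DmGW182-delCterm-V5His6_H is an insect-cell expression plasmid of about 9.1 kb. The catalogue lists its backbone as unknown, although the name points to a pAc5.1B-type vector. It is propagated in E. coli through a ColE1/pUC-type origin and selected with ampicillin via a β-lactamase gene under its own bla promoter. The annotation describes the origin as high-copy, whereas the catalogue lists the plasmid as low copy. A partial tetracycline-resistance fragment and a short SV40 large T antigen fragment are also annotated; these appear to be backbone remnants rather than functional genes. No marker for selection in insect cells is annotated.

The expression cassette is driven by the Drosophila melanogaster actin 5C promoter, which gives strong constitutive transcription in fly cell lines. It is followed by an SV40 polyadenylation signal, annotated on the reverse strand. The open reading frame begins with a short fragment of the bacteriophage lambda N protein. This is the peptide commonly used to tether a fusion protein to reporter mRNAs carrying BoxB hairpins. An HA epitope follows, annotated as a partial 3xHA match consistent with a single copy. Next comes a large fragment of Drosophila GW182 (gawky, gw) which, according to the name, lacks the C-terminal region. A V5 tag lies downstream. The His6 tag implied by the name is not separately annotated, and the record does not confirm that these C-terminal tags are in frame with the insert.

The stated purpose is insect expression of DmGW182-delCterm. The lambdaN fusion design and the associated study of a C-terminal silencing domain in GW182 suggest use in tethering assays that test whether the truncated protein can still repress a bound reporter mRNA in miRNA-mediated silencing.
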