Addgene plasmid #146522: pAc5.1B-lambdaN-HA-DmGW182-delCterm-V5His6_H
Purpose: Insect Expression of DmGW182-delCterm
Depositing lab: Elisa Izaurralde. Depositing organization: Max Planck Institute for Developmental Biology. Publication: A C-terminal silencing domain in GW182 is essential for miRNA function. Eulalio A, Helms S, Fritzsch C, Fauser M, Izaurralde E. RNA. 2009 Jun;15(6):1067-77. doi: 10.1261/rna.1605509. Epub 2009 Apr 21. PubMed 19383769.
Backbone
  Vector backbone: Unknown
  Vector type: Insect Expression
Growth in bacteria
  Bacterial resistance: Ampicillin, 100 μg/mL
  Growth temperature: 37°C
  Growth strain: DH5alpha
  Copy number: Low Copy
Gene/Insert
  Gene/Insert name: DmGW182-delCterm
  Species: D. melanogaster (fly)
  Entrez Gene: gw (a.k.a. Dmel_CG31992, CG11484, CG31992, CG9905, Dmel\CG31992, GQ182, GW, GW182, Gw, Gw182, anon-EST:Posey205, dGW182, gw182)
  Cloning method: Unknown
Terms and licenses: Academic/Nonprofit Terms; Industry Terms: Not Available to Industry
Depositor comments: Plasmids from this collection were made available to the research community and donated after the lab closed. Please note that the sequence provided by the depositing laboratory may be theoretical/predicted or based on Sanger sequencing results. There may be discrepancies between sequencing results obtained by Addgene and the depositor sequence. If an Addgene verified sequence is not available, please contact before placing your order to request that our lab fully sequence the plasmid.
How to cite: pAc5.1B-lambdaN-HA-DmGW182-delCterm-V5His6_H was a gift from Elisa Izaurralde (Addgene plasmid # 146522 ; http://n2t.net/addgene:146522 ; RRID:Addgene_146522)
